>Addgene plasmid #18405 | T4 Lysozyme NG91 TA | addgene partial sequence | sequence record 24191 | 3primeUP
GCNANTGAAAAAGCCCGCTCATTAGGCGGGCTCAGATCTGCTCATGTTTGACAGCTTATCATCGATAAGC
TTCGGCAATAAATTCTTGATATGTTTTCATATGTTTCCTTTAAATATTTTAATTAGTAATTGTCTATTCA
AGTAATTGTGAATATACTATCACAATTCCAAGAGAAAGTAAACAGCTTTATAGATTTTTATACGCGTCCC
AAGTGCCAGTTCTAAACGTTGTAATGACTCGTTTTGCGCGATTAGGTGTTTGATTATACCATCTACTTTT
AGCCATGTTAACTGCTGCTTCATCCCAGCGTTTTTGTTGCATCATACGCATAGAGTTAGTAAATCCTGCC
ACACCGGTTTCTCCCATTTGGAACATCATATTCATCATTGCAGCGCGACGAACCGCATCCATAGAATCAT
AAACCGGTTTCATTTTAGCATTTCTCAGAATTCCGCGAACAGCAGCATCAACATCCTGATTAAAGAGTTT
TTCAGCCTCATCTTTTGTAATTACACCATTAGTATTACGCCCAATAGCTTTATCTAATTCAGATTTAGCA
GCATTAAGTGATGGACTTTTTGTAAGCAAATGACCGATGCCAATAGTGTAATAGCCTTCTGTGTCTTTAT
AGATTTTAAGTCTAAGACCTTCATCTATACGTAACATTTCAAATATATTCATAATACCTCCTAAGCATCG
ATGGATCCTGTTTCCTGTGTGAAATTGTTATCCGCTCACAATTCCACACATTATACGAGCCGATGATTAA
TGTCACAGGGGATGGGGAGTAGCTGANCTGTTCCTGGTGAATTGTANCGCTCCATTCACCATAACGA
