[The description below was written by a language model from this plasmid's Addgene catalogue record.]
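Description:
T4 Lysozyme NG91 TA is a bacterial expression plasmid built on the pHS1403 backbone (about 5 kb without insert) that carries a multiply substituted variant of bacteriophage T4 lysozyme, the product of phage gene e. It is maintained as a high-copy plasmid in E. coli under ampicillin selection. The record does not state the promoter, the origin of replication or any other regulatory elements of the backbone. No feature table is provided, so these details cannot be described beyond the vector type.

The insert is roughly 600 bp and sits between a 5′ BamHI site and a 3′ HindIII site, both of which were preserved during cloning. According to the depositor's notes, the BamHI site lies 27 bp from the start codon and the HindIII site 115 bp from the stop codon, so the fragment includes short flanking untranslated sequence on each side and can be excised or transferred as a unit. The coding sequence carries eight substitutions that each replace an aliphatic residue with methionine: L84M, L91M, L99M, I100M, V103M, L118M, L121M and L133M. These are made in the "WT*" background, a designation generally used for the cysteine-free pseudo-wild-type form of T4 lysozyme. The record also lists an alternative name, NG83 TA, and no tags or fusion partners are recorded.

The record does not state a purpose. A construct of this kind would suit recombinant production of the variant protein in bacteria, for example to examine how multiple methionine replacements affect the structure, folding or stability of this well-studied model enzyme.
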