Addgene plasmid #18405: T4 Lysozyme NG91 TA
Depositing lab: Brian Matthews. Depositing organization: University of Oregon.
Backbone
  Vector backbone: pHS1403
  Backbone size w/o insert (bp): 5000
  Vector type: Bacterial Expression
Growth in bacteria
  Bacterial resistance: Ampicillin, 100 μg/mL
  Growth temperature: 37°C
  Growth strain: DH5alpha
  Copy number: High Copy
Gene/Insert
  Gene/Insert name: T4 Lysozyme (alt name: NG83 TA)
  Species: Bacteriophage T4
  Insert size (bp): 600
  Mutation: L84M L91M L99M I100M V103M L118M L121M L133M WT*
  GenBank ID: NP_049736
  Entrez Gene: e (a.k.a. T4p123)
  Cloning method: Restriction Enzyme; 5′ cloning site BamHI (not destroyed); 3′ cloning site HindIII (not destroyed)
  Sequencing primers: 5′ na; 3′ GGCGTATCACGAGGCCC
Terms and licenses: Academic/Nonprofit Terms; Industry Terms: Not Available to Industry
Depositor comments: The BamHI site is 27 bp from the ATG and the HindIII site is 115 bp from the stop.
How to cite: T4 Lysozyme NG91 TA was a gift from Brian Matthews (Addgene plasmid # 18405 ; http://n2t.net/addgene:18405 ; RRID:Addgene_18405)
